Addgene plasmid #130746: pMSCVbsd-PPARD-E315A
Purpose: Vector encoding PPARD cDNA for retroviral transduction
Depositing lab: Till Adhikary. Depositing organization: Philipps-Universitaet Marburg. Publication: PPARbeta/delta recruits NCOR and regulates transcription reinitiation of ANGPTL4. Legrand N, Bretscher CL, Zielke S, Wilke B, Daude M, Fritz B, Diederich WE, Adhikary T. Nucleic Acids Res. 2019 Oct 10;47(18):9573-9591. doi: 10.1093/nar/gkz685. PubMed 31428774.
Backbone
  Vector backbone: pMSCVbsd
  Vector type: Retroviral
  Selectable markers: Blasticidin
Growth in bacteria
  Bacterial resistance: Ampicillin, 100 μg/mL
  Growth temperature: 37°C
  Growth strain: NEB Stable
  Copy number: High Copy
Gene/Insert
  Gene/Insert name: PPARD E315A
  Species: H. sapiens (human)
  Mutation: E315A
  Entrez Gene: PPARD (a.k.a. FAAR, NR1C2, NUC1, NUCI, NUCII, PPARB)
  Cloning method: Restriction Enzyme; 5′ cloning site BglII (destroyed during cloning); 3′ cloning site XhoI (not destroyed)
  Sequencing primers: 5′ pMSCVseqfw (CCCTTGAACCTCCTCGTTCGACC); 3′ pMSCVseqrv (GAGACGTGCTACTTCCATTTGTC)
Terms and licenses: Academic/Nonprofit Terms; Industry Terms: Not Available to Industry
Depositor comments: Generated by PCR mutagenesis. Please visit https://www.biorxiv.org/content/10.1101/525576v2 for BioRxiv preprint.
How to cite: pMSCVbsd-PPARD-E315A was a gift from Till Adhikary (Addgene plasmid # 130746 ; http://n2t.net/addgene:130746 ; RRID:Addgene_130746)
