[The description below was written by a language model from this plasmid's Addgene catalogue record and pLannotate feature annotations shown in this document.]
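Description:
pMSCVbsd-PPARD-E315A is a 7,334 nt gammaretroviral expression vector built on the pMSCVbsd backbone, a murine stem cell virus-type plasmid used to deliver a cDNA into mammalian cells by retroviral transduction. In bacteria it is maintained through a high-copy ColE1/pUC-type origin and selected with ampicillin via the β-lactamase gene. The remaining bacterial annotations (lac promoter and operator, and fragments of lacI, lacZα, rop, bom and TcR) are backbone remnants with no apparent role in the construct's use.

The viral portion begins with a 5′ LTR from murine embryonic stem cell virus, followed by the Ψ packaging signal and a truncated gag segment lacking its start codon. Together these direct efficient encapsidation of the genomic RNA when the plasmid is introduced into packaging cells that supply the viral proteins in trans. The record does not name a separate promoter for the insert, so the human PPARD coding sequence placed downstream of gag is presumably transcribed from the 5′ LTR. The insert encodes PPARβ/δ, a ligand-activated nuclear receptor transcription factor, carrying an E315A point substitution made by PCR mutagenesis. It was cloned between a BglII site (destroyed) and an XhoI site (retained). Downstream, a mouse PGK promoter drives blasticidin S deaminase, allowing blasticidin selection of stably transduced cells. The 3′ LTR was annotated automatically as two fragments of a self-inactivating ΔU3 LTR, which may reflect partial matching rather than a true deletion.

The associated work concerns PPARβ/δ recruitment of NCOR and transcriptional regulation of ANGPTL4, so the construct likely serves to express this mutant receptor stably for comparison with wild type. The record does not state the functional consequence of E315A.
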