Features (pLannotate 1.2.2; 20 found; start..end, strand, type, name):
      1..517     +  LTR            5' LTR: 5' long terminal repeat from murine embryonic stem cell virus
    581..922     +  misc_feature   MESV Ψ: packaging signal of murine embryonic stem cell virus
    989..1405    +  CDS            gag (truncated): truncated Moloney murine leukemia virus (MMLV) gag gene lacking the start codon
   1482..2804    +  CDS            PPARD: PPARD_HUMAN - Also known as NR1C2, PPARB. Experimental evidence at protein level: Swiss-Prot protein existence level 1. Ligand-activated transcription factor. Receptor that binds peroxisome proliferators such as hypolipidemic drugs and fatty acids. Has a preference for poly-unsaturated fatty acids, such as gamma- linoleic acid and eicosapentanoic acid. Once activated by a ligand, the receptor binds to promoter elements of target genes. Regulates the peroxisomal beta-oxidation pathway of fatty acids. Functions as transcription activator for the acyl-CoA oxidase gene. Decreases expression of NPC
   2955..3454    +  promoter       PGK promoter: mouse phosphoglycerate kinase 1 promoter
   3475..3873    +  CDS            BSD: blasticidin S deaminase; Aspergillus terreus BSD; confers resistance to blasticidin
   3918..3952    +  LTR            3' LTR (ΔU3) (fragment): self-inactivating 3' long terminal repeat (LTR) from Moloney murine leukemia virus
   3949..4243    +  LTR            3' LTR (ΔU3) (fragment): self-inactivating 3' long terminal repeat (LTR) from Moloney murine leukemia virus
   4405..4421    -  protein_bind   lac operator: The lac repressor binds to the lac operator to inhibit transcription in E. coli. This inhibition can be relieved by adding lactose or isopropyl-β-D-thiogalactopyranoside (IPTG). lac repressor encoded by lacI
   4429..4459    -  promoter       lac promoter: promoter for the E. coli lac operon
   4474..4495    -  protein_bind   CAP binding site: CAP binding activates transcription in the presence of cAMP. E. coli catabolite activator protein
   4508..4600    -  CDS            lacI (fragment): lac repressor; lacI; The lac repressor binds to the lac operator to inhibit transcription in E. coli. This inhibition can be relieved by adding lactose or isopropyl-β-D-thiogalactopyranoside (IPTG).
   4783..5371    -  rep_origin     ori: high-copy-number ColE1/pMB1/pBR322/pUC origin of replication
   5542..6402    -  CDS            AmpR: β-lactamase; bla; confers resistance to ampicillin, carbenicillin, and related antibiotics
   6403..6507    -  promoter       AmpR promoter: bla
   6602..6637    +  CDS            rop (fragment): Rop protein, which maintains plasmids at low copy number; rop
   6739..6838    +  misc_feature   bom (fragment): basis of mobility region from pBR322
   6844..6993    -  CDS            lacZα (fragment): LacZα fragment of β-galactosidase; lacZ fragment
   6993..7194    -  CDS            TcR (fragment): tetracycline efflux protein; tet; confers resistance to tetracycline
   7195..7293    +  CDS            env (fragment): murine leukemia virus gPr80 envelope polyprotein precursor; env; proteolytically cleaved into gp70SU and p15TM subunits
>Addgene plasmid #130746 | pMSCVbsd-PPARD-E315A | addgene full sequence | sequence record 255296 | Addgene NGS Result
AATGAAAGACCCCACCTGTAGGTTTGGCAAGCTAGCTTAAGTAACGCCATTTTGCAAGGCATGGAAAATA
CATAACTGAGAATAGAGAAGTTCAGATCAAGGTTAGGAACAGAGAGACAGCAGAATATGGGCCAAACAGG
ATATCTGTGGTAAGCAGTTCCTGCCCCGGCTCAGGGCCAAGAACAGATGGTCCCCAGATGCGGTCCCGCC
CTCAGCAGTTTCTAGAGAACCATCAGATGTTTCCAGGGTGCCCCAAGGACCTGAAATGACCCTGTGCCTT
ATTTGAACTAACCAATCAGTTCGCTTCTCGCTTCTGTTCGCGCGCTTCTGCTCCCCGAGCTCAATAAAAG
AGCCCACAACCCCTCACTCGGCGCGCCAGTCCTCCGATAGACTGCGTCGCCCGGGTACCCGTATTCCCAA
TAAAGCCTCTTGCTGTTTGCATCCGAATCGTGGACTCGCTGATCCTTGGGAGGGTCTCCTCAGATTGATT
GACTGCCCACCTCGGGGGTCTTTCATTTGGAGGTTCCACCGAGATTTGGAGACCCCTGCCCAGGGACCAC
CGACCCCCCCGCCGGGAGGTAAGCTGGCCAGCGGTCGTTTCGTGTCTGTCTCTGTCTTTGTGCGTGTTTG
TGCCGGCATCTAATGTTTGCGCCTGCGTCTGTACTAGTTAGCTAACTAGCTCTGTATCTGGCGGACCCGT
GGTGGAACTGACGAGTTCTGAACACCCGGCCGCAACCCTGGGAGACGTCCCAGGGACTTTGGGGGCCGTT
TTTGTGGCCCGACCTGAGGAAGGGAGTCGATGTGGAATCCGACCCCGTCAGGATATGTGGTTCTGGTAGG
AGACGAGAACCTAAAACAGTTCCCGCCTCCGTCTGAATTTTTGCTTTCGGTTTGGAACCGAAGCCGCGCG
TCTTGTCTGCTGCAGCGCTGCAGCATCGTTCTGTGTTGTCTCTGTCTGACTGTGTTTCTGTATTTGTCTG
AAAATTAGGGCCAGACTGTTACCACTCCCTTAAGTTTGACCTTAGGTCACTGGAAAGATGTCGAGCGGAT
CGCTCACAACCAGTCGGTAGATGTCAAGAAGAGACGTTGGGTTACCTTCTGCTCTGCAGAATGGCCAACC
TTTAACGTCGGATGGCCGCGAGACGGCACCTTTAACCGAGACCTCATCACCCAGGTTAAGATCAAGGTCT
TTTCACCTGGCCCGCATGGACACCCAGACCAGGTCCCCTACATCGTGACCTGGGAAGCCTTGGCTTTTGA
CCCCCCTCCCTGGGTCAAGCCCTTTGTACACCCTAAGCCTCCGCCTCCTCTTCCTCCATCCGCCCCGTCT
CTCCCCCTTGAACCTCCTCGTTCGACCCCGCCTCGATCCTCCCTTTATCCAGCCCTCACTCCTTCTCTAG
GCGCCGGAATTAGATCCACTAGTAACGGCCGCCAGTGTGCTGGAATTCGCCCTTAGGTGTGGCGCCGAGG
GGAGATCAGCCATGGAGCAGCCACAGGAGGAAGCCCCTGAGGTCCGGGAAGAGGAGGAGAAAGAGGAAGT
GGCAGAGGCAGAAGGAGCCCCAGAGCTCAATGGGGGACCACAGCATGCACTTCCTTCCAGCAGCTACACA
GACCTCTCCCGGAGCTCCTCGCCACCCTCACTGCTGGACCAACTGCAGATGGGCTGTGACGGGGCCTCAT
GCGGCAGCCTCAACATGGAGTGCCGGGTGTGCGGGGACAAGGCATCGGGCTTCCACTACGGTGTTCATGC
ATGTGAGGGGTGCAAGGGCTTCTTCCGTCGTACGATCCGCATGAAGCTGGAGTACGAGAAGTGTGAGCGC
AGCTGCAAGATTCAGAAGAAGAACCGCAACAAGTGCCAGTACTGCCGCTTCCAGAAGTGCCTGGCACTGG
GCATGTCACACAACGCTATCCGTTTTGGTCGGATGCCGGAGGCTGAGAAGAGGAAGCTGGTGGCAGGGCT
GACTGCAAACGAGGGGAGCCAGTACAACCCACAGGTGGCCGACCTGAAGGCCTTCTCCAAGCACATCTAC
AATGCCTACCTGAAAAACTTCAACATGACCAAAAAGAAGGCCCGCAGCATCCTCACCGGCAAAGCCAGCC
ACACGGCGCCCTTTGTGATCCACGACATCGAGACATTGTGGCAGGCAGAGAAGGGGCTGGTGTGGAAGCA
GTTGGTGAATGGCCTGCCTCCCTACAAGGAGATCAGCGTGCACGTCTTCTACCGCTGCCAGTGCACCACA
GTGGAGACCGTGCGGGAGCTCACTGAGTTCGCCAAGAGCATCCCCAGCTTCAGCAGCCTCTTCCTCAACG
ACCAGGTTACCCTTCTCAAGTATGGCGTGCACGAGGCCATCTTCGCCATGCTGGCCTCTATCGTCAACAA
GGACGGGCTGCTGGTAGCCAACGGCAGTGGCTTTGTCACCCGTGCCTTCCTGCGCAGCCTCCGCAAACCC
TTCAGTGATATCATTGAGCCTAAGTTTGAATTTGCTGTCAAGTTCAACGCCCTGGAACTTGATGACAGTG
ACCTGGCCCTATTCATTGCGGCCATCATTCTGTGTGGAGACCGGCCAGGCCTCATGAACGTTCCACGGGT
GGAGGCTATCCAGGACACCATCCTGCGTGCCCTCGAATTCCACCTGCAGGCCAACCACCCTGATGCCCAG
TACCTCTTCCCCAAGCTGCTGCAGAAGATGGCTGACCTGCGGCAACTGGTCACCGAGCACGCCCAGATGA
TGCAGCGGATCAAGAAGACCGAAACCGAGACCTCGCTGCACCCTCTGCTCCAGGAGATCTACAAGGACAT
GTACTAACGGCGGCACCCAGGCCTCCCTGCAGACTCCAATGGGGCCAGCACTGGAGGGGCCCACCCACAT
GACTTTTCCATTGACCAGCTCTCAAGGGCGAATTCTGCAGATATCCATCACACTGGCGGCCGCTCGAGGT
TAACGAATTCTACCGGGTAGGGGAGGCGCTTTTCCCAAGGCAGTCTGGAGCATGCGCTTTAGCAGCCCCG
CTGGGCACTTGGCGCTACACAAGTGGCCTCTGGCCTCGCACACATTCCACATCCACCGGTAGGCGCCAAC
CGGCTCCGTTCTTTGGTGGCCCCTTCGCGCCACCTTCTACTCCTCCCCTAGTCAGGAAGTTCCCCCCCGC
CCCGCAGCTCGCGTCGTGCAGGACGTGACAAATGGAAGTAGCACGTCTCACTAGTCTCGTGCAGATGGAC
AGCACCGCTGAGCAATGGAAGCGGGTAGGCCTTTGGGGCAGCGGCCAATAGCAGCTTTGCTCCTTCGCTT
TCTGGGCTCAGAGGCTGGGAAGGGGTGGGTCCGGGGGCGGGCTCAGGGGCGGGCTCAGGGGCGGGGCGGG
CGCCCGAAGGTCCTCCGGAGGCCCGGCATTCTGCACGCTTCAAAAGCGCACGTCTGCCGCGCTGTTCTCC
TCTTCCTCATCTCCGGGCCTTTCGACCTGCAGCCCAAGCTTACCATGGCCAAGCCTTTGTCTCAAGAAGA
ATCCACCCTCATTGAAAGAGCAACGGCTACAATCAACAGCATCCCCATCTCTGAAGACTACAGCGTCGCC
AGCGCAGCTCTCTCTAGCGACGGCCGCATCTTCACTGGTGTCAATGTATATCATTTTACTGGGGGACCTT
GTGCAGAACTCGTGGTGCTGGGCACTGCTGCTGCTGCGGCAGCTGGCAACCTGACTTGTATCGTCGCGAT
CGGAAATGAGAACAGGGGCATCTTGAGCCCCTGCGGACGGTGCCGACAGGTGCTTCTCGATCTGCATCCT
GGGATCAAAGCCATAGTGAAGGACAGTGATGGACAGCCGACGGCAGTTGGGATTCGTGAATTGCTGCCCT
CTGGTTATGTGTGGGAGGGCTAATCGATAAAATAAAAGATTTTATTTAGTCTCCAGAAAAAGGGGGGAAT
GAAAGACCCCACCTGTAGGTTTGGCAAGCTAGAGAACCATCAGATGTTTCCAGGGTGCCCCAAGGACCTG
AAATGACCCTGTGCCTTATTTGAACTAACCAATCAGTTCGCTTCTCGCTTCTGTTCGCGCGCTTCTGCTC
CCCGAGCTCAATAAAAGAGCCCACAACCCCTCACTCGGCGCGCCAGTCCTCCGATAGACTGCGTCGCCCG
GGTACCCGTGTATCCAATAAACCCTCTTGCAGTTGCATCCGACTTGTGGTCTCGCTGTTCCTTGGGAGGG
TCTCCTCTGAGTGATTGACTACCCGTCAGCGGGGGTCTTTCATGGGTAACAGTTTCTTGAAGTTGGAGAA
CAACATTCTGAGGGTAGGAGTCGAATATTAAGTAATCCTGACTCAATTAGCCACTGTTTTGAATCCACAT
ACTCCAATACTCCTGAAATAGTTCATTATGGACAGCGCAGAAAGAGCTGGGGAGAATTGTGAAATTGTTA
TCCGCTCACAATTCCACACAACATACGAGCCGGAAGCATAAAGTGTAAAGCCTGGGGTGCCTAATGAGTG
AGCTAACTCACATTAATTGCGTTGCGCTCACTGCCCGCTTTCCAGTCGGGAAACCTGTCGTGCCAGCTGC
ATTAATGAATCGGCCAACGCGCGGGGAGAGGCGGTTTGCGTATTGGGCGCTCTTCCGCTTCCTCGCTCAC
TGACTCGCTGCGCTCGGTCGTTCGGCTGCGGCGAGCGGTATCAGCTCACTCAAAGGCGGTAATACGGTTA
TCCACAGAATCAGGGGATAACGCAGGAAAGAACATGTGAGCAAAAGGCCAGCAAAAGGCCAGGAACCGTA
AAAAGGCCGCGTTGCTGGCGTTTTTCCATAGGCTCCGCCCCCCTGACGAGCATCACAAAAATCGACGCTC
AAGTCAGAGGTGGCGAAACCCGACAGGACTATAAAGATACCAGGCGTTTCCCCCTGGAAGCTCCCTCGTG
CGCTCTCCTGTTCCGACCCTGCCGCTTACCGGATACCTGTCCGCCTTTCTCCCTTCGGGAAGCGTGGCGC
TTTCTCATAGCTCACGCTGTAGGTATCTCAGTTCGGTGTAGGTCGTTCGCTCCAAGCTGGGCTGTGTGCA
CGAACCCCCCGTTCAGCCCGACCGCTGCGCCTTATCCGGTAACTATCGTCTTGAGTCCAACCCGGTAAGA
CACGACTTATCGCCACTGGCAGCAGCCACTGGTAACAGGATTAGCAGAGCGAGGTATGTAGGCGGTGCTA
CAGAGTTCTTGAAGTGGTGGCCTAACTACGGCTACACTAGAAGAACAGTATTTGGTATCTGCGCTCTGCT
GAAGCCAGTTACCTTCGGAAAAAGAGTTGGTAGCTCTTGATCCGGCAAACAAACCACCGCTGGTAGCGGT
GGTTTTTTTGTTTGCAAGCAGCAGATTACGCGCAGAAAAAAAGGATCTCAAGAAGATCCTTTGATCTTTT
CTACGGGGTCTGACGCTCAGTGGAACGAAAACTCACGTTAAGGGATTTTGGTCATGAGATTATCAAAAAG
GATCTTCACCTAGATCCTTTTAAATTAAAAATGAAGTTTTAAATCAATCTAAAGTATATATGAGTAAACT
TGGTCTGACAGTTACCAATGCTTAATCAGTGAGGCACCTATCTCAGCGATCTGTCTATTTCGTTCATCCA
TAGTTGCCTGACTCCCCGTCGTGTAGATAACTACGATACGGGAGGGCTTACCATCTGGCCCCAGTGCTGC
AATGATACCGCGAGACCCACGCTCACCGGCTCCAGATTTATCAGCAATAAACCAGCCAGCCGGAAGGGCC
GAGCGCAGAAGTGGTCCTGCAACTTTATCCGCCTCCATCCAGTCTATTAATTGTTGCCGGGAAGCTAGAG
TAAGTAGTTCGCCAGTTAATAGTTTGCGCAACGTTGTTGCCATTGCTACAGGCATCGTGGTGTCACGCTC
GTCGTTTGGTATGGCTTCATTCAGCTCCGGTTCCCAACGATCAAGGCGAGTTACATGATCCCCCATGTTG
TGCAAAAAAGCGGTTAGCTCCTTCGGTCCTCCGATCGTTGTCAGAAGTAAGTTGGCCGCAGTGTTATCAC
TCATGGTTATGGCAGCACTGCATAATTCTCTTACTGTCATGCCATCCGTAAGATGCTTTTCTGTGACTGG
TGAGTACTCAACCAAGTCATTCTGAGAATAGTGTATGCGGCGACCGAGTTGCTCTTGCCCGGCGTCAATA
CGGGATAATACCGCGCCACATAGCAGAACTTTAAAAGTGCTCATCATTGGAAAACGTTCTTCGGGGCGAA
AACTCTCAAGGATCTTACCGCTGTTGAGATCCAGTTCGATGTAACCCACTCGTGCACCCAACTGATCTTC
AGCATCTTTTACTTTCACCAGCGTTTCTGGGTGAGCAAAAACAGGAAGGCAAAATGCCGCAAAAAAGGGA
ATAAGGGCGACACGGAAATGTTGAATACTCATACTCTTCCTTTTTCAATATTATTGAAGCATTTATCAGG
GTTATTGTCTCATGAGCGGATACATATTTGAATGTATTTAGAAAAATAAACAAATAGGGGTTCCGCGCAC
ATTTCCCCGAAAAGTGCCACCTGACGTCTAAGAAACCATTATTATCATGACATTAACCTATAAAAATAGG
CGTATCACGAGGCCCTTTCGTCTCGCGCGTTTCGGTGATGACGGTGAAAACCTCTGACACATGCAGCTCC
CGGAGACGGTCACAGCTTGTCTGTAAGCGGATGCCGGGAGCAGACAAGCCCGTCAGGGCGCGTCAGCGGG
TGTTGGCGGGTGTCGGGGCTGGCTTAACTATGCGGCATCAGAGCAGATTGTACTGAGAGTGCACCATATG
CGGTGTGAAATACCGCACAGATGCGTAAGGAGAAAATACCGCATCAGGCGCCATTCGCCATTCAGGCTGC
GCAACTGTTGGGAAGGGCGATCGGTGCGGGCCTCTTCGCTATTACGCCAGCTGGCGAAAGGGGGATGTGC
TGCAAGGCGATTAAGTTGGGTAACGCCAGGGTTTTCCCAGTCACGACGTTGTAAAACGACGGCGCAAGGA
ATGGTGCATGCAAGGAGATGGCGCCCAACAGTCCCCCGGCCACGGGGCCTGCCACCATACCCACGCCGAA
ACAAGCGCTCATGAGCCCGAAGTGGCGAGCCCGATCTTCCCCATCGGTGATGTCGGCGATATAGGCGCCA
GCAACCGCACCTGTGGCGCCGGTGATGCCGGCCACGATGCGTCCGGCGTAGAGGCGATTAGTCCAATTTG
TTAAAGACAGGATATCAGTGGTCCAGGCTCTAGTTTTGACTCAACAATATCACCAGCTGAAGCCTATAGA
GTACGAGCCATAGATAAAATAAAAGATTTTATTTAGTCTCCAGAAAAAGGGGGG
