>Addgene plasmid #130746 | pMSCVbsd-PPARD-E315A | depositor partial sequence | sequence record 250257 | PPARD E315A
ATGGAGCAGCCACAGGAGGAAGCCCCTGAGGTCCGGGAAGAGGAGGAGAAAGAGGAAGTGGCAGAGGCAG
AAGGAGCCCCAGAGCTCAATGGGGGACCACAGCATGCACTTCCTTCCAGCAGCTACACAGACCTCTCCCG
GAGCTCCTCGCCACCCTCACTGCTGGACCAACTGCAGATGGGCTGTGACGGGGCCTCATGCGGCAGCCTC
AACATGGAGTGCCGGGTGTGCGGGGACAAGGCATCGGGCTTCCACTACGGTGTTCATGCATGTGAGGGGT
GCAAGGGCTTCTTCCGTCGTACGATCCGCATGAAGCTGGAGTACGAGAAGTGTGAGCGCAGCTGCAAGAT
TCAGAAGAAGAACCGCAACAAGTGCCAGTACTGCCGCTTCCAGAAGTGCCTGGCACTGGGCATGTCACAC
AACGCTATCCGTTTTGGTCGGATGCCGGAGGCTGAGAAGAGGAAGCTGGTGGCAGGGCTGACTGCAAACG
AGGGGAGCCAGTACAACCCACAGGTGGCCGACCTGAAGGCCTTCTCCAAGCACATCTACAATGCCTACCT
GAAAAACTTCAACATGACCAAAAAGAAGGCCCGCAGCATCCTCACCGGCAAAGCCAGCCACACGGCGCCC
TTTGTGATCCACGACATCGAGACATTGTGGCAGGCAGAGAAGGGGCTGGTGTGGAAGCAGTTGGTGAATG
GCCTGCCTCCCTACAAGGAGATCAGCGTGCACGTCTTCTACCGCTGCCAGTGCACCACAGTGGAGACCGT
GCGGGAGCTCACTGAGTTCGCCAAGAGCATCCCCAGCTTCAGCAGCCTCTTCCTCAACGACCAGGTTACC
CTTCTCAAGTATGGCGTGCACGAGGCCATCTTCGCCATGCTGGCCTCTATCGTCAACAAGGACGGGCTGC
TGGTAGCCAACGGCAGTGGCTTTGTCACCCGTGCCTTCCTGCGCAGCCTCCGCAAACCCTTCAGTGATAT
CATTGAGCCTAAGTTTGAATTTGCTGTCAAGTTCAACGCCCTGGAACTTGATGACAGTGACCTGGCCCTA
TTCATTGCGGCCATCATTCTGTGTGGAGACCGGCCAGGCCTCATGAACGTTCCACGGGTGGAGGCTATCC
AGGACACCATCCTGCGTGCCCTCGAATTCCACCTGCAGGCCAACCACCCTGATGCCCAGTACCTCTTCCC
CAAGCTGCTGCAGAAGATGGCTGACCTGCGGCAACTGGTCACCGAGCACGCCCAGATGATGCAGCGGATC
AAGAAGACCGAAACCGAGACCTCGCTGCACCCTCTGCTCCAGGAGATCTACAAGGACATGTACTAA
